>Addgene plasmid #74809 | pGWB415 | depositor full sequence | sequence record 141489 | pGWB415 sequence 11807 bps
TTTCACGCCCTTTTAAATATCCGATTATTCTAATAAACGCTCTTTTCTCTTAGGTTTACCCGCCAATATA
TCCTGTCAAACACTGATAGTTTAAACTGAAGGCGGGAAACGACAATCTGATCCAAGCTCAAGCTGCTCTA
GCATTCGCCATTCAGGCTGCGCAACTGTTGGGAAGGGCGATCGGTGCGGGCCTCTTCGCTATTACGCCAG
CTGGCGAAAGGGGGATGTGCTGCAAGGCGATTAAGTTGGGTAACGCCAGGGTTTTCCCAGTCACGACGTT
GTAAAACGACGGCCAGTGCCAAGCTTGCATGCCTGCAGGTCCCCAGATTAGCCTTTTCAATTTCAGAAAG
AATGCTAACCCACAGATGGTTAGAGAGGCTTACGCAGCAGGTCTCATCAAGACGATCTACCCGAGCAATA
ATCTCCAGGAAATCAAATACCTTCCCAAGAAGGTTAAAGATGCAGTCAAAAGATTCAGGACTAACTGCAT
CAAGAACACAGAGAAAGATATATTTCTCAAGATCAGAAGTACTATTCCAGTATGGACGATTCAAGGCTTG
CTTCACAAACCAAGGCAAGTAATAGAGATTGGAGTCTCTAAAAAGGTAGTTCCCACTGAATCAAAGGCCA
TGGAGTCAAAGATTCAAATAGAGGACCTAACAGAACTCGCCGTAAAGACTGGCGAACAGTTCATACAGAG
TCTCTTACGACTCAATGACAAGAAGAAAATCTTCGTCAACATGGTGGAGCACGACACACTTGTCTACTCC
AAAAATATCAAAGATACAGTCTCAGAAGACCAAAGGGCAATTGAGACTTTTCAACAAAGGGTAATATCCG
GAAACCTCCTCGGATTCCATTGCCCAGCTATCTGTCACTTTATTGTGAAGATAGTGGAAAAGGAAGGTGG
CTCCTACAAATGCCATCATTGCGATAAAGGAAAGGCCATCGTTGAAGATGCCTCTGCCGACAGTGGTCCC
AAAGATGGACCCCCACCCACGAGGAGCATCGTGGAAAAAGAAGACGTTCCAACCACGTCTTCAAAGCAAG
TGGATTGATGTGATATCTCCACTGACGTAAGGGATGACGCACAATCCCACTATCCTTCGCAAGACCCTTC
CTCTATATAAGGAAGTTCATTTCATTTGGAGAGAACACGGGGGACTCTAGAATGAGCGGGTTAATTAACA
TCTTTTACCCATACGATGTTCCTGACTATGCGGGCTATCCCTATGACGTCCCGGACTATGCAGGATCCTA
TCCATATGACGTTCCAGATTACGCTGCTCAGTGCAGCGCTGTTATCACAAGTTTGTACAAAAAAGCTGAA
CGAGAAACGTAAAATGATATAAATATCAATATATTAAATTAGATTTTGCATAAAAAACAGACTACATAAT
ACTGTAAAACACAACATATCCAGTCACTATGGCGGCCCCTCGAGGGGCCGCATTAGGCACCCCAGGCTTT
ACACTTTATGCTTCCGGCTCGTATAATGTGTGGATTTTGAGTTAGGATCCGGCGAGATTTTCAGGAGCTA
AGGAAGCTAAAATGGAGAAAAAAATCACTGGATATACCACCGTTGATATATCCCAATGGCATCGTAAAGA
ACATTTTGAGGCATTTCAGTCAGTTGCTCAATGTACCTATAACCAGACCGTTCAGCTGGATATTACGGCC
TTTTTAAAGACCGTAAAGAAAAATAAGCACAAGTTTTATCCGGCCTTTATTCACATTCTTGCCCGCCTGA
TGAATGCTCATCCGGAATTCCGTATGGCAATGAAAGACGGTGAGCTGGTGATATGGGATAGTGTTCACCC
TTGTTACACCGTTTTCCATGAGCAAACTGAAACGTTTTCATCGCTCTGGAGTGAATACCACGACGATTTC
CGGCAGTTTCTACACATATATTCGCAAGATGTGGCGTGTTACGGTGAAAACCTGGCCTATTTCCCTAAAG
GGTTTATTGAGAATATGTTTTTCGTCTCAGCCAATCCCTGGGTGAGTTTCACCAGTTTTGATTTAAACGT
GGCCAATATGGACAACTTCTTCGCCCCCGTTTTCACCATGGGCAAATATTATACGCAAGGCGACAAGGTG
CTGATGCCGCTGGCGATTCAGGTTCATCATGCCGTCTGTGATGGCTTCCATGTCGGCAGAATGCTTAATG
AATTACAACAGTACTGCGATGAGTGGCAGGGCGGGGCGTAAACGCGTGGATCCGGCTTACTAAAAGCCAG
ATAACAGTATGCGTATTTGCGCGCTGATTTTTGCGGTATAAGAATATATACTGATATGTATACCCGAAGT
ATGTCAAAAAGAGGTGTGCTATGAAGCAGCGTATTACAGTGACAGTTGACAGCGACAGCTATCAGTTGCT
CAAGGCATATATGATGTCAATATCTCCGGTCTGGTAAGCACAACCATGCAGAATGAAGCCCGTCGTCTGC
GTGCCGAACGCTGGAAAGCGGAAAATCAGGAAGGGATGGCTGAGGTCGCCCGGTTTATTGAAATGAACGG
CTCTTTTGCTGACGAGAACAGGGACTGGTGAAATGCAGTTTAAGGTTTACACCTATAAAAGAGAGAGCCG
TTATCGTCTGTTTGTGGATGTACAGAGTGATATTATTGACACGCCCGGGCGACGGATGGTGATCCCCCTG
GCCAGTGCACGTCTGCTGTCAGATAAAGTCTCCCGTGAACTTTACCCGGTGGTGCATATCGGGGATGAAA
GCTGGCGCATGATGACCACCGATATGGCCAGTGTGCCGGTCTCCGTTATCGGGGAAGAAGTGGCTGATCT
CAGCCACCGCGAAAATGACATCAAAAACGCCATTAACCTGATGTTCTGGGGAATATAAATGTCAGGCTCC
CTTATACACAGCCAGTCTGCAGGTCGACCATAGTGACTGGATATGTTGTGTTTTACAGTATTATGTAGTC
TGTTTTTTATGCAAAATCTAATTTAATATATTGATATTTATATCATTTTACGTTTCTCGTTCAGCTTTCT
TGTACAAAGTGGTGATAACCTAGAGCTCGAATTTCCCCGATCGTTCAAACATTTGGCAATAAAGTTTCTT
AAGATTGAATCCTGTTGCCGGTCTTGCGATGATTATCATATAATTTCTGTTGAATTACGTTAAGCATGTA
ATAATTAACATGTAATGCATGACGTTATTTATGAGATGGGTTTTTATGATTAGAGTCCCGCAATTATACA
TTTAATACGCGATAGAAAACAAAATATAGCGCGCAAACTAGGATAAATTATCGCGCGCGGTGTCATCTAT
GTTACTAGATCGGGAATTGGTTCCGGAACCAATTCGTAATCATGGTCATAGCTGTTTCCTGTGTGAAATT
GTTATCCGCTCACAATTCCACACAACATACGAGCCGGAAGCATAAAGTGTAAAGCCTGGGGTGCCTAATG
AGTGAGCTAACTCACATTAGGCTGAATTAGGCGCGCCTATTTCTGAATTCCCGATCTAGTAACATAGATG
ACACCGCGCGCGATAATTTATCCTAGTTTGCGCGCTATATTTTGTTTTCTATCGCGTATTAAATGTATAA
TTGCGGGACTCTAATCATAAAAACCCATCTCATAAATAACGTCATGCATTACATGTTAATTATTACATGC
TTAACGTAATTCAACAGAAATTATATGATAATCATCGCAAGACCGGCAACAGGATTCAATCTTAAGAAAC
TTTATTGCCAAATGTTTGAACGATCGGGGATCATCCGGGTCTGTGGCGGGAACTCCACGAAAATATCCGA
ACGCAGCAAGATATCGCGGTGCATCTCGGTCTTGCCTGGGCAGTCGCCGCCGACGCCGTTGATGTGGACG
CCGGGCCCGATCATATTGTCGCTCAGGATCGTGGCGTTGTGCTTGTCGGCCGTTGCTGTCGTAATGATAT
CGGCACCTTCGACCGCCTGTTCCGCAGAGATCCCGTGGGCGAAGAACTCCAGCATGAGATCCCCGCGCTG
GAGGATCATCCAGCCGGCGTCCCGGAAAACGATTCCGAAGCCCAACCTTTCATAGAAGGCGGCGGTGGAA
TCGAAATCTCGTGATGGCAGGTTGGGCGTCGCTTGGTCGGTCATTTCGAACCCCAGAGTCCCGCTCAGAA
GAACTCGTCAAGAAGGCGATAGAAGGCGATGCGCTGCGAATCGGGAGCGGCGATACCGTAAAGCACGAGG
AAGCGGTCAGCCCATTCGCCGCCAAGCTCTTCAGCAATATCACGGGTAGCCAACGCTATGTCCTGATAGC
GGTCCGCCACACCCAGCCGGCCACAGTCGATGAATCCAGAAAAGCGGCCATTTTCCACCATGATATTCGG
CAAGCAGGCATCGCCATGGGTCACGACGAGATCATCGCCGTCGGGCATGCGCGCCTTGAGCCTGGCGAAC
AGTTCGGCTGGCGCGAGCCCCTGATGCTCTTCGTCCAGATCATCCTGATCGACAAGACCGGCTTCCATCC
GAGTACGTGCTCGCTCGATGCGATGTTTCGCTTGGTGGTCGAATGGGCAGGTAGCCGGATCAAGCGTATG
CAGCCGCCGCATTGCATCAGCCATGATGGATACTTTCTCGGCAGGAGCAAGGTGAGATGACAGGAGATCC
TGCCCCGGCACTTCGCCCAATAGCAGCCAGTCCCTTCCCGCTTCAGTGACAACGTCGAGCACAGCTGCGC
AAGGAACGCCCGTCGTGGCCAGCCACGATAGCCGCGCTGCCTCGTCCTGCAGTTCATTCAGGGCACCGGA
CAGGTCGGTCTTGACAAAAAGAACCGGGCGCCCCTGCGCTGACAGCCGGAACACGGCGGCATCAGAGCAG
CCGATTGTCTGTTGTGCCCAGTCATAGCCGAATAGCCTCTCCACCCAAGCGGCCGGAGAACCTGCGTGCA
ATCCATCTTGTTCAATCATGCGAAACGATCCAGATCCGGTGCAGATTATTTGGATTGAGAGTGAATATGA
GACTCTAATTGGATACCGAGGGGAATTTATGGAACGTCAGTGGAGCATTTTTGACAAGAAATATTTGCTA
GCTGATAGTGACCTTAGGCGACTTTTGAACGCGCAATAATGGTTTCTGACGTATGTGCTTAGCTCATTAA
ACTCCAGAAACCCGCGGCTGAGTGGCTCCTTCAACGTTGCGGTTCTGTCAGTTCCAAACGTAAAACGGCT
TGTCCCGCGTCATCGGCGGGGGTCATAACGTGACTCCCTTAATTCTCCGCTCATGATGAATTCAGAAATA
AATTCAGCCTAATTCGGCGTTAATTCAGTACATTAAAAACGTCCGCAATGTGTTATTAAGTTGTCTAAGC
GTCAATTTGTTTACACCACAATATATCCTGCCACCAGCCAGCCAACAGCTCCCCGACCGGCAGCTCGGCA
CAAAATCACCACTCGATACAGGCAGCCCATCAGTCCGGGACGGCGTCAGCGGGAGAGCCGTTGTAAGGCG
GCAGACTTTGCTCATGTTACCGATGCTATTCGGAAGAACGGCAACTAAGCTGCCGGGTTTGAAACACGGA
TGATCTCGCGGAGGGTAGCATGTTGATTGTAACGATGACAGAGCGTTGCTGCCTGTGATCAATTCGGGCA
CGAACCCAGTGGACATAAGCCTGTTCGGTTCGTAAGCTGTAATGCAAGTAGCGTATGCGCTCACGCAACT
GGTCCAGAACCTTGACCGAACGCAGCGGTGGTAACGGCGCAGTGGCGGTTTTCATGGCTTGTTATGACTG
TTTTTTTGGGGTACAGTCTATGCCTCGGGCATCCAAGCAGCAAGCGCGTTACGCCGTGGGTCGATGTTTG
ATGTTATGGAGCAGCAACGATGTTACGCAGCAGGGCAGTCGCCCTAAAACAAAGTTAAACATCATGGGGG
AAGCGGTGATCGCCGAAGTATCGACTCAACTATCAGAGGTAGTTGGCGTCATCGAGCGCCATCTCGAACC
GACGTTGCTGGCCGTACATTTGTACGGCTCCGCAGTGGATGGCGGCCTGAAGCCACACAGTGATATTGAT
TTGCTGGTTACGGTGACCGTAAGGCTTGATGAAACAACGCGGCGAGCTTTGATCAACGACCTTTTGGAAA
CTTCGGCTTCCCCTGGAGAGAGCGAGATTCTCCGCGCTGTAGAAGTCACCATTGTTGTGCACGACGACAT
CATTCCGTGGCGTTATCCAGCTAAGCGCGAACTGCAATTTGGAGAATGGCAGCGCAATGACATTCTTGCA
GGTATCTTCGAGCCAGCCACGATCGACATTGATCTGGCTATCTTGCTGACAAAAGCAAGAGAACATAGCG
TTGCCTTGGTAGGTCCAGCGGCGGAGGAACTCTTTGATCCGGTTCCTGAACAGGATCTATTTGAGGCGCT
AAATGAAACCTTAACGCTATGGAACTCGCCGCCCGACTGGGCTGGCGATGAGCGAAATGTAGTGCTTACG
TTGTCCCGCATTTGGTACAGCGCAGTAACCGGCAAAATCGCGCCGAAGGATGTCGCTGCCGACTGGGCAA
TGGAGCGCCTGCCGGCCCAGTATCAGCCCGTCATACTTGAAGCTAGACAGGCTTATCTTGGACAAGAAGA
AGATCGCTTGGCCTCGCGCGCAGATCAGTTGGAAGAATTTGTCCACTACGTGAAAGGCGAGATCACCAAG
GTAGTCGGCAAATAATGTCTAGCTAGAAATTCGTTCAAGCCGACGCCGCTTCGCGGCGCGGCTTAACTCA
AGCGTTAGATGCACTAAGCACATAATTGCTCACAGCCAAACTATCAGGTCAAGTCTGCTTTTATTATTTT
TAAGCGTGCATAATAAGCCCTACACAAATTGGGAGATATATCATGCATGACCAAAATCCCTTAACGTGAG
TTTTCGTTCCACTGAGCGTCAGACCCCGTAGAAAAGATCAAAGGATCTTCTTGAGATCCTTTTTTTCTGC
GCGTAATCTGCTGCTTGCAAACAAAAAAACCACCGCTACCAGCGGTGGTTTGTTTGCCGGATCAAGAGCT
ACCAACTCTTTTTCCGAAGGTAACTGGCTTCAGCAGAGCGCAGATACCAAATACTGTCCTTCTAGTGTAG
CCGTAGTTAGGCCACCACTTCAAGAACTCTGTAGCACCGCCTACATACCTCGCTCTGCTAATCCTGTTAC
CAGTGGCTGCTGCCAGTGGCGATAAGTCGTGTCTTACCGGGTTGGACTCAAGACGATAGTTACCGGATAA
GGCGCAGCGGTCGGGCTGAACGGGGGGTTCGTGCACACAGCCCAGCTTGGAGCGAACGACCTACACCGAA
CTGAGATACCTACAGCGTGAGCTATGAGAAAGCGCCACGCTTCCCGAAGGGAGAAAGGCGGACAGGTATC
CGGTAAGCGGCAGGGTCGGAACAGGAGAGCGCACGAGGGAGCTTCCAGGGGGAAACGCCTGGTATCTTTA
TAGTCCTGTCGGGTTTCGCCACCTCTGACTTGAGCGTCGATTTTTGTGATGCTCGTCAGGGGGGCGGAGC
CTATGGAAAAACGCCAGCAACGCGGCCTTTTTACGGTTCCTGGCCTTTTGCTGGCCTTTTGCTCACATGT
TCTTTCCTGCGTTATCCCCTGATTCTGTGGATAACCGTATTACCGCCTTTGAGTGAGCTGATACCGCTCG
CCGCAGCCGAACGACCGAGCGCAGCGAGTCAGTGAGCGAGGAAGCGGAAGAGCGCCTGATGCGGTATTTT
CTCCTTACGCATCTGTGCGGTATTTCACACCGCATATGGTGCACTCTCAGTACAATCTGCTCTGATGCCG
CATAGTTAAGCCAGTATACACTCCGCTATCGCTACGTGACTGGGTCATGGCTGCGCCCCGACACCCGCCA
ACACCCGCTGACGCGCCCTGACGGGCTTGTCTGCTCCCGGCATCCGCTTACAGACAAGCTGTGACCGTCT
CCGGGAGCTGCATGTGTCAGAGGTTTTCACCGTCATCACCGAAACGCGCGAGGCAGGGTGCCTTGATGTG
GGCGCCGGCGGTCGAGTGGCGACGGCGCGGCTTGTCCGCGCCCTGGTAGATTGCCTGGCCGTAGGCCAGC
CATTTTTGAGCGGCCAGCGGCCGCGATAGGCCGACGCGAAGCGGCGGGGCGTAGGGAGCGCAGCGACCGA
AGGGTAGGCGCTTTTTGCAGCTCTTCGGCTGTGCGCTGGCCAGACAGTTATGCACAGGCCAGGCGGGTTT
TAAGAGTTTTAATAAGTTTTAAAGAGTTTTAGGCGGAAAAATCGCCTTTTTTCTCTTTTATATCAGTCAC
TTACATGTGTGACCGGTTCCCAATGTACGGCTTTGGGTTCCCAATGTACGGGTTCCGGTTCCCAATGTAC
GGCTTTGGGTTCCCAATGTACGTGCTATCCACAGGAAAGAGACCTTTTCGACCTTTTTCCCCTGCTAGGG
CAATTTGCCCTAGCATCTGCTCCGTACATTAGGAACCGGCGGATGCTTCGCCCTCGATCAGGTTGCGGTA
GCGCATGACTAGGATCGGGCCAGCCTGCCCCGCCTCCTCCTTCAAATCGTACTCCGGCAGGTCATTTGAC
CCGATCAGCTTGCGCACGGTGAAACAGAACTTCTTGAACTCTCCGGCGCTGCCACTGCGTTCGTAGATCG
TCTTGAACAACCATCTGGCTTCTGCCTTGCCTGCGGCGCGGCGTGCCAGGCGGTAGAGAAAACGGCCGAT
GCCGGGATCGATCAAAAAGTAATCGGGGTGAACCGTCAGCACGTCCGGGTTCTTGCCTTCTGTGATCTCG
CGGTACATCCAATCAGCTAGCTCGATCTCGATGTACTCCGGCCGCCCGGTTTCGCTCTTTACGATCTTGT
AGCGGCTAATCAAGGCTTCACCCTCGGATACCGTCACCAGGCGGCCGTTCTTGGCCTTCTTCGTACGCTG
CATGGCAACGTGCGTGGTGTTTAACCGAATGCAGGTTTCTACCAGGTCGTCTTTCTGCTTTCCGCCATCG
GCTCGCCGGCAGAACTTGAGTACGTCCGCAACGTGTGGACGGAACACGCGGCCGGGCTTGTCTCCCTTCC
CTTCCCGGTATCGGTTCATGGATTCGGTTAGATGGGAAACCGCCATCAGTACCAGGTCGTAATCCCACAC
ACTGGCCATGCCGGCCGGCCCTGCGGAAACCTCTACGTGCCCGTCTGGAAGCTCGTAGCGGATCACCTCG
CCAGCTCGTCGGTCACGCTTCGACAGACGGAAAACGGCCACGTCCATGATGCTGCGACTATCGCGGGTGC
CCACGTCATAGAGCATCGGAACGAAAAAATCTGGTTGCTCGTCGCCCTTGGGCGGCTTCCTAATCGACGG
CGCACCGGCTGCCGGCGGTTGCCGGGATTCTTTGCGGATTCGATCAGCGGCCGCTTGCCACGATTCACCG
GGGCGTGCTTCTGCCTCGATGCGTTGCCGCTGGGCGGCCTGCGCGGCCTTCAACTTCTCCACCAGGTCAT
CACCCAGCGCCGCGCCGATTTGTACCGGGCCGGATGGTTTGCGACCGCTCACGCCGATTCCTCGGGCTTG
GGGGTTCCAGTGCCATTGCAGGGCCGGCAGACAACCCAGCCGCTTACGCCTGGCCAACCGCCCGTTCCTC
CACACATGGGGCATTCCACGGCGTCGGTGCCTGGTTGTTCTTGATTTTCCATGCCGCCTCCTTTAGCCGC
TAAAATTCATCTACTCATTTATTCATTTGCTCATTTACTCTGGTAGCTGCGCGATGTATTCAGATAGCAG
CTCGGTAATGGTCTTGCCTTGGCGTACCGCGTACATCTTCAGCTTGGTGTGATCCTCCGCCGGCAACTGA
AAGTTGACCCGCTTCATGGCTGGCGTGTCTGCCAGGCTGGCCAACGTTGCAGCCTTGCTGCTGCGTGCGC
TCGGACGGCCGGCACTTAGCGTGTTTGTGCTTTTGCTCATTTTCTCTTTACCTCATTAACTCAAATGAGT
TTTGATTTAATTTCAGCGGCCAGCGCCTGGACCTCGCGGGCAGCGTCGCCCTCGGGTTCTGATTCAAGAA
CGGTTGTGCCGGCGGCGGCAGTGCCTGGGTAGCTCACGCGCTGCGTGATACGGGACTCAAGAATGGGCAG
CTCGTACCCGGCCAGCGCCTCGGCAACCTCACCGCCGATGCGCGTGCCTTTGATCGCCCGCGACACGACA
AAGGCCGCTTGTAGCCTTCCATCCGTGACCTCAATGCGCTGCTTAACCAGCTCCACCAGGTCGGCGGTGG
CCCATATGTCGTAAGGGCTTGGCTGCACCGGAATCAGCACGAAGTCGGCTGCCTTGATCGCGGACACAGC
CAAGTCCGCCGCCTGGGGCGCTCCGTCGATCACTACGAAGTCGCGCCGGCCGATGGCCTTCACGTCGCGG
TCAATCGTCGGGCGGTCGATGCCGACAACGGTTAGCGGTTGATCTTCCCGCACGGCCGCCCAATCGCGGG
CACTGCCCTGGGGATCGGAATCGACTAACAGAACATCGGCCCCGGCGAGTTGCAGGGCGCGGGCTAGATG
GGTTGCGATGGTCGTCTTGCCTGACCCGCCTTTCTGGTTAAGTACAGCGATAACCTTCATGCGTTCCCCT
TGCGTATTTGTTTATTTACTCATCGCATCATATACGCAGCGACCGCATGACGCAAGCTGTTTTACTCAAA
TACACATCACCTTTTTAGACGGCGGCGCTCGGTTTCTTCAGCGGCCAAGCTGGCCGGCCAGGCCGCCAGC
TTGGCATCAGACAAACCGGCCAGGATTTCATGCAGCCGCACGGTTGAGACGTGCGCGGGCGGCTCGAACA
CGTACCCGGCCGCGATCATCTCCGCCTCGATCTCTTCGGTAATGAAAAACGGTTCGTCCTGGCCGTCCTG
GTGCGGTTTCATGCTTGTTCCTCTTGGCGTTCATTCTCGGCGGCCGCCAGGGCGTCGGCCTCGGTCAATG
CGTCCTCACGGAAGGCACCGCGCCGCCTGGCCTCGGTGGGCGTCACTTCCTCGCTGCGCTCAAGTGCGCG
GTACAGGGTCGAGCGATGCACGCCAAGCAGTGCAGCCGCCTCTTTCACGGTGCGGCCTTCCTGGTCGATC
AGCTCGCGGGCGTGCGCGATCTGTGCCGGGGTGAGGGTAGGGCGGGGGCCAAACTTCACGCCTCGGGCCT
TGGCGGCCTCGCGCCCGCTCCGGGTGCGGTCGATGATTAGGGAACGCTCGAACTCGGCAATGCCGGCGAA
CACGGTCAACACCATGCGGCCGGCCGGCGTGGTGGTGTCGGCCCACGGCTCTGCCAGGCTACGCAGGCCC
GCGCCGGCCTCCTGGATGCGCTCGGCAATGTCCAGTAGGTCGCGGGTGCTGCGGGCCAGGCGGTCTAGCC
TGGTCACTGTCACAACGTCGCCAGGGCGTAGGTGGTCAAGCATCCTGGCCAGCTCCGGGCGGTCGCGCCT
GGTGCCGGTGATCTTCTCGGAAAACAGCTTGGTGCAGCCGGCCGCGTGCAGTTCGGCCCGTTGGTTGGTC
AAGTCCTGGTCGTCGGTGCTGACGCGGGCATAGCCCAGCAGGCCAGCGGCGGCGCTCTTGTTCATGGCGT
AATGTCTCCGGTTCTAGTCGCAAGTATTCTACTTTATGCGACTAAAACACGCGACAAGAAAACGCCAGGA
AAAGGGCAGGGCGGCAGCCTGTCGCGTAACTTAGGACTTGTGCGACATGTCGTTTTCAGAAGACGGCTGC
ACTGAACGTCAGAAGCCGACTGCACTATAGCAGCGGAGGGGTTGGATCAAAGTACTTTGATCCCGAGGGG
AACCCTGTGGTTGGCATGCACATACAAATGGACGAACGGATAAACCT
Features (pLannotate 1.2.2; 32 found; start..end, strand, type, name):
     54..78      -  misc_feature   RB T-DNA repeat: right border repeat from nopaline C58 T-DNA
    144..298     -  CDS            lacZα (fragment): LacZα fragment of β-galactosidase; lacZ fragment
    301..321     -  misc_feature   MCS (fragment): pUC18/19 multiple cloning site
    812..1153    +  promoter       CaMV 35S promoter: strong constitutive promoter from cauliflower mosaic virus
   1196..1285    +  CDS            3xHA: three tandem HA epitope tags
   1307..1431    +  protein_bind   attR1: mutant version of attR; recombination site for the Gateway® LR reaction LR Clonase™
   1468..1498    +  promoter       lac UV5 promoter: E. coli lac promoter with an "up" mutation
   1523..1551    +  promoter       cat promoter (fragment): promoter of the E. coli cat gene encoding chloramphenicol acetyltransferase
   1552..2211    +  CDS            CmR: chloramphenicol acetyltransferase; cat; confers resistance to chloramphenicol
   2390..2548    +  CDS            ccdA (fragment): CCDA_ECO57 - Also known as H, letA. Experimental evidence at protein level: Swiss-Prot protein existence level 1. Antitoxin component of a type II toxin-antitoxin (TA) system which inhibits the post-segregational killing (PSK) of plasmid-free cells, also referred to as a plasmid addiction system. Binds to and blocks the activity of CcdB; will also remove bound CcdB protein from the CcdB-GyrA complex by forming a CcdA-CcdB complex, a process termed rejuvenation. Functions as a transcriptional corepressor for the ccdAB operon, repression also requires CcdB (By similarity). From Escherichia coli
   2553..2855    +  CDS            ccdB: CCDB_ECOLI - Also known as G, letB, letD. Experimental evidence at protein level: Swiss-Prot protein existence level 1. Toxic component of a type II toxin-antitoxin (TA) system, functioning in plasmid maintainence. Responsible for the post- segregational killing (PSK) of plasmid-free cells, also referred to as a plasmid addiction system. Half-life of over 2 hours. Cell killing by CcdB is accompanied by filamentation, defects in chromosome and plasmid segregation, defects in cell division, formation of anucleate cells, decreased DNA synthesis and plasmid loss. Interferes with the activity of DN
   2899..3023    -  protein_bind   attR2: mutant version of attR; recombination site for the Gateway® LR reaction LR Clonase™
   3049..3301    +  terminator     NOS terminator: nopaline synthase terminator and poly(A) signal
   3357..3379    -  protein_bind   lac operator (fragment): The lac repressor binds to the lac operator to inhibit transcription in E. coli. This inhibition can be relieved by adding lactose or isopropyl-β-D-thiogalactopyranoside (IPTG). lac repressor encoded by lacI
   3383..3413    -  promoter       lac promoter: promoter for the E. coli lac operon
   3428..3449    -  protein_bind   CAP binding site: CAP binding activates transcription in the presence of cAMP. E. coli catabolite activator protein
   3483..3735    -  terminator     NOS terminator: nopaline synthase terminator and poly(A) signal
   3742..3948    -  CDS            ocd (fragment): OCD_AGRFC - Experimental evidence at protein level: Swiss-Prot protein existence level 1. Catalyzes the conversion of L-ornithine into L-proline with release of ammonia. Is involved in the utilization of nopaline, a catabolic pathway that proceeds through L-arginine and L-ornithine to L-proline. Nopaline is a predominant opine in plant cells transformed with Ti plasmid pTiC58. From Agrobacterium fabrum (strain C58 / ATCC 33970) (Agrobacterium tumefaciens (strain C58)).
   3955..4104    -  CDS            ble (fragment): BLE_KLEPN - Experimental evidence at protein level: Swiss-Prot protein existence level 1. Binding protein with a strong affinity to the bleomycin family of antibiotics. Binds to CL990; an antimitotic-antibiotic compound. From Klebsiella pneumoniae.
   4125..4919    -  CDS            NeoR/KanR: aminoglycoside phosphotransferase from Tn5; aph(3')-II (or nptII); confers resistance to neomycin, kanamycin, and G418 (Geneticin®)
   4940..5123    -  promoter       NOS promoter: nopaline synthase promoter NOS promoter
   5329..5353    -  misc_feature   LB T-DNA repeat: left border repeat from nopaline C58 T-DNA
   5612..5635    +  promoter       Pc promoter (fragment): intI1 (promoter lies within the coding sequence); class 1 integron promoter
   5811..5867    +  CDS            GmR (fragment): gentamycin acetyltransferase; aacC1; confers resistance to gentamycin
   5878..6665    +  CDS            SmR (fragment): aminoglycoside adenylyltransferase (Murphy, 1985); aadA; confers resistance to spectinomycin and streptomycin
   6911..7499    +  rep_origin     ori: high-copy-number ColE1/pMB1/pBR322/pUC origin of replication
   7685..7825    -  misc_feature   bom: basis of mobility region from pBR322
   7927..7966    -  CDS            rop (fragment): Rop protein, which maintains plasmids at low copy number; rop
   8169..8363    -  rep_origin     pVS1 oriV: origin of replication for the Pseudomonas plasmid pVS1 (Heeb et al., 2000)
   8429..9502    -  CDS            pVS1 RepA: replication protein from the Pseudomonas plasmid pVS1 (Heeb et al., 2000)
   9931..10560   -  CDS            pVS1 StaA: stability protein from the Pseudomonas plasmid pVS1 (Heeb et al., 2000)
  11120..11521   -  CDS            Y4CG_SINFN (fragment): Protein inferred from homology: Swiss-Prot protein existence level 3. From Sinorhizobium fredii (strain NBRC 101917 / NGR234).
