[The description below was written by a language model from this plasmid's Addgene catalogue record and pLannotate feature annotations shown in this document.]
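Description:
pGWB415 is an empty Gateway-compatible binary vector for plant expression, built on the pPZP221 backbone and intended for Agrobacterium-mediated transformation. The 11.8 kb sequence carries a ColE1/pBR322-type origin with the bom mobilisation region for high-copy propagation in E. coli. It also carries the pVS1 origin with its RepA replication and StaA stability genes, which maintain the plasmid in Agrobacterium. Bacterial selection relies on the backbone aadA gene (spectinomycin/streptomycin resistance) and on the chloramphenicol resistance gene within the Gateway cassette. Because that cassette also encodes the CcdB toxin, the unrecombined vector has to be kept in a ccdB-tolerant strain.

Two units lie between the nopaline-type right and left T-DNA border repeats. The first is the expression cassette: a CaMV 35S promoter, a 3xHA epitope coding sequence, then attR1–CmR–ccdB–attR2, closed by a NOS terminator. An LR recombination with an entry clone replaces the CmR–ccdB segment with the gene of interest. This places the gene in frame downstream of the triple HA tag, so the protein is expressed constitutively in plants as an N-terminally HA-tagged fusion. Loss of ccdB provides counter-selection for recombined clones in standard E. coli. The second unit, in the opposite orientation near the left border, is the plant selectable marker, NOS promoter–NPTII–NOS terminator. It confers kanamycin resistance on transformed tissue and replaced the gentamycin marker of the original pPZP221 T-DNA. Short annotated fragments (lacZα, MCS, lac promoter, ble, ocd, GmR) appear to be remnants of earlier cloning steps. The vector is suited to making transgenic plants in which a tagged protein can be detected or immunoprecipitated through the HA epitope.
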