Addgene plasmid #74809: pGWB415
Purpose: (Empty Backbone) Gateway cloning compatible binary vector for N-terminal fusion with 3xHA (CaMV35S promoter).
Depositing lab: Tsuyoshi Nakagawa. Depositing organization: Shimane University. Publication: Improved Gateway binary vectors: high-performance vectors for creation of fusion constructs in transgenic analysis of plants. Nakagawa T, Suzuki T, Murata S, Nakamura S, Hino T, Maeo K, Tabata R, Kawai T, Tanaka K, Niwa Y, Watanabe Y, Nakamura K, Kimura T, Ishiguro S. Biosci Biotechnol Biochem. 2007 Aug;71(8):2095-100. Epub 2007 Aug 7. 10.1271/bbb.70216 PubMed 17690442.
Backbone
  Vector backbone: pPZP221
  Backbone manufacturer: Hajdukiewicz P., Svab Z. and Maliga P.
  Backbone size (bp): 8500
  Modifications to backbone: gentamycin-resistant marker was removed and kanamycin-resistant marker (NOS promoter:NPTII:NOS terminator) was inserted.
  Vector type: Plant Expression
  Promoter: CaMV35S
  Selectable markers: Kanamycin
Growth in bacteria
  Bacterial resistance: Chloramphenicol and Spectinomycin, 25 & 50 μg/mL
  Growth temperature: 37°C
  Growth strain: ccdB Survival
  Copy number: High Copy
Gene/Insert
  Cloning method: Gateway Cloning
Terms and licenses: Academic/Nonprofit Terms; Industry Terms: Not Available to Industry
How to cite: pGWB415 was a gift from Tsuyoshi Nakagawa (Addgene plasmid # 74809 ; http://n2t.net/addgene:74809 ; RRID:Addgene_74809)
