>Addgene plasmid #74809 | pGWB415 | addgene partial sequence | sequence record 162895 | CAT-R 5'-GCAACTGACTGAAATGCCTC-3'
TGGTATATCCAGTGATTTTTTTCTCCATTTTAGCTTCCTTAGCTCCTGAAAATCTCGACGGATCCTAACT
CAAAATCCACACATTATACGAGCCGGAAGCATAAAGTGTAAAGCCTGGGGTGCCTAATGCGGCCCCTCGA
GGGGCCGCCATAGTGACTGGATATGTTGTGTTTTACAGTATTATGTAGTCTGTTTTTTATGCAAAATCTA
ATTTAATATATTGATATTTATATCATTTTACGTTTCTCGTTCAGCTTTTTTGTACAAACTTGTGATAACA
GCGCTGCACTGAGCAGCGTAATCTGGAACGTCATATGGATAGGATCCTGCATAGTCCGGGACGTCATAGG
GATAGCCCGCATAGTCAGGAACATCGTATGGGTAAAAGATGTTAATTAACCCGCTCATTCTAGAGTCCCC
CGTGTTCTCTCCAAATGAAATGAACTTCCTTATATAGAGGAAGGGTCTTGCGAAGGATAGTGGGATTGTG
CGTCATCCCTTACGTCAGTGGAGATATCACATCAATCCACTTGCTTTGAAGACGTGGTTGGAACGTCTTC
TTTTTCCACGATGCTCCTCGTGGGTGGGGGTCCATCTTTGGGACCACTGTCGGCAGAGGCATCTTCAACG
ATGGCCTTTCCTTTATCGCAATGATG
